Addgene plasmid #35940: pcDNA-Wnt10B-V5
Depositing lab: Marian Waterman. Depositing organization: University of California, Irvine. Publication: A uniform human Wnt expression library reveals a shared secretory pathway and unique signaling activities. Najdi R, Proffitt K, Sprowl S, Kaur S, Yu J, Covey TM, Virshup DM, Waterman ML. Differentiation. 2012 Sep;84(2):203-13. doi: 10.1016/j.diff.2012.06.004. Epub 2012 Jul 9. PubMed 22784633.
Backbone
  Vector backbone: pcDNA3.2/V5-DEST
  Backbone manufacturer: Invitrogen
  Backbone size w/o insert (bp): 7711
  Vector type: Mammalian Expression
Growth in bacteria
  Bacterial resistance: Ampicillin, 100 μg/mL
  Growth temperature: 37°C
  Growth strain: DH5alpha
  Copy number: High Copy
Gene/Insert
  Gene/Insert name: Wnt10B (alt name: Wnt10B)
  Species: H. sapiens (human)
  Insert size (bp): 1176
  Mutation: None
  Entrez Gene: WNT10B (a.k.a. SHFM6, STHAG8, WNT-12)
  Promoter: CMV
  Tag / fusion protein: V5 (C terminal on backbone)
  Cloning method: Restriction Enzyme
  Sequencing primers: 5′ T7-FWD; 3′ V5-Reverse
Terms and licenses: Academic/Nonprofit Terms; Industry Terms: Not Available to Industry
How to cite: pcDNA-Wnt10B-V5 was a gift from Marian Waterman (Addgene plasmid # 35940 ; http://n2t.net/addgene:35940 ; RRID:Addgene_35940)
