[The description below was written by a language model from this plasmid's Addgene catalogue record.]
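Description:
pcDNA-Wnt10B-V5 is a mammalian expression plasmid built on Invitrogen's pcDNA3.2/V5-DEST backbone and carrying the human WNT10B coding sequence (about 1.2 kb, recorded as unmutated). It is maintained in E. coli as a high-copy plasmid under ampicillin selection. No feature table accompanies the record, so other backbone elements, such as the bacterial origin or any mammalian selection marker, are not documented here. The backbone name indicates a Gateway destination vector, although the catalogue lists the cloning method as restriction enzyme; the record does not resolve this.

Expression of the insert is driven by the CMV promoter, a strong constitutive viral promoter widely used for high-level transient expression in transfected mammalian cells. The open reading frame is joined in frame to a backbone-encoded V5 epitope at its C terminus, so the Wnt10B protein can be detected or immunoprecipitated with anti-V5 antibodies rather than a Wnt-specific reagent. This is helpful because good antibodies are not available for every Wnt family member. The listed sequencing primers, a forward T7 primer and a reverse V5 primer, indicate that a T7 promoter site lies upstream of the insert and that the tag sequence lies downstream.

The associated publication describes a uniform library of human Wnt expression constructs, used to compare secretion and signalling activities across the family. This plasmid is the V5-tagged Wnt10B member of that set. It suits experiments in which Wnt10B is overexpressed in cultured cells to follow its production, processing and secretion, or to assay downstream pathway activation alongside other Wnts expressed from the same vector.
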