>Addgene plasmid #35940 | pcDNA-Wnt10B-V5 | addgene partial sequence | sequence record 50942 | TK-pA-R 5'-ttgtctccttccgtgtttca-3'
TCTACCGGTACGCGTAGAATCGAGACCGAGGAGAGGGTTAGGGATAGGCTTACCTTCGAACCGCGGGCCC
TCTAGATCAACCACTTTGTACAAGAAAGCTGGGTCGGCGCGCCCACCCTTCAGAATGCACTTACACACAT
TCACCCACTCTGTAACCTTGCACTCATCACACAGCACATAGCAGCACCAGTGGAAGCGGCAATGGCAGCG
CTCAACTCGTGTCTGCCGGAGCACGTTGTGCCCACGGCCACAGCACAGGCTGCCACAGCCATCCAACAGG
CGGCTGGTCTTGTTGCAGGCCCGGCCCCTTGTCCCTGGGGAGCCCATAGTGGGGTCTCGCTCACAGAAGT
CAGGAGACTTCTCAAAGTAGACCAGCTCTCCTGAGAGGCGACGGGGACGCAGACGGGGCTGGAAGGCTCC
AGAATTGCGGTTGTGGGTATCAATGAAGATGGCCCGGCCCAGCCGCTCCCTCAACGCCGCCCCCACTGCC
CGGAACTCTGGGGCCGCCCTCCAGCATGTCTTGAACTGGCAGCTGCCTGATGTGCCATGACACTTGCATT
TCCGCTTCAGGTTTTCAGTTACCACCTGGCGCCCCACCCTGTTGTTGTGGATTCGCATTCGTGCCTGGAT
GTCCCGGGGAGCTTCCCTGGAATCCAAGAAATCCCGAGAGAACTTCTCTCCAAAGTCCATGTCATGGTTA
CAGCCACCCCATTCCCATGTGTCCTGGGGGCCAGGGCTGGGGCTTGAGCCAGGGCCAGGGCTGGGCAGAG
AGTGGGGGAAACTCTTGCCTCGGGACAGTG
