LOCUS       Exported 6708 bp ds-DNA circular SYN 12-MAY-2021
DEFINITION  synthetic circular DNA
ACCESSION   .
VERSION     .
KEYWORDS    pcDNA-Wnt10B-V5
SOURCE      synthetic DNA construct
  ORGANISM  synthetic DNA construct
REFERENCE   1 (bases 1 to 6708)
  AUTHORS   Najdi R, Proffitt K, Sprowl S, Kaur S, Yu J, Covey TM, Virshup DM,
            Waterman ML
  TITLE     A uniform human Wnt expression library reveals a shared secretory
            pathway and unique signaling activities.
  JOURNAL   Differentiation. 2012 Sep;84(2):203-13. doi:
            10.1016/j.diff.2012.06.004. Epub 2012 Jul 9.
  PUBMED    22784633
REFERENCE   2 (bases 1 to 6708)
  AUTHORS   .
  TITLE     Direct Submission
  JOURNAL   Exported May 12, 2021 from SnapGene Server 1.1.58
            http://www.snapgene.com
FEATURES             Location/Qualifiers
     source          1..6708
                     /organism="synthetic DNA construct"
                     /mol_type="other DNA"
     primer_bind     complement(44..63)
                     /label=pRS-marker
                     /note="pRS vectors, use to sequence yeast selectable
                     marker"
     enhancer        235..614
                     /label=CMV enhancer
                     /note="human cytomegalovirus immediate early enhancer"
     promoter        615..818
                     /label=CMV promoter
                     /note="human cytomegalovirus (CMV) immediate early
                     promoter"
     primer_bind     769..789
                     /label=CMV-F
                     /note="Human CMV immediate early promoter, forward primer"
     primer_bind     863..882
                     /label=T7
                     /note="T7 promoter, forward primer"
     promoter        863..881
                     /label=T7 promoter
                     /note="promoter for bacteriophage T7 RNA polymerase"
     protein_bind    911..935
                     /gene="mutant version of attB"
                     /label=attB1
                     /bound_moiety="BP Clonase(TM)"
                     /note="recombination site for the Gateway(R) BP reaction"
     protein_bind    complement(2148..2172)
                     /gene="mutant version of attB"
                     /label=attB2
                     /bound_moiety="BP Clonase(TM)"
                     /note="recombination site for the Gateway(R) BP reaction"
     CDS             2198..2239
                     /codon_start=1
                     /product="epitope tag from simian virus 5"
                     /label=V5 tag
                     /translation="GKPIPNPLLGLDST"
     primer_bind     complement(2279..2298)
                     /label=TK-pA-R
                     /note="Thymidine kinase polyA, reverse primer"
     polyA_signal    2323..2371
                     /label=HSV TK poly(A) signal
                     /note="herpes simplex virus thymidine kinase
                     polyadenylation signal (Cole and Stacy, 1985)"
     rep_origin      2573..3001
                     /direction=RIGHT
                     /label=f1 ori
                     /note="f1 bacteriophage origin of replication; arrow
                     indicates direction of (+) strand synthesis"
     primer_bind     complement(2660..2679)
                     /label=F1ori-R
                     /note="F1 origin, reverse primer"
     primer_bind     2870..2891
                     /label=F1ori-F
                     /note="F1 origin, forward primer"
     primer_bind     complement(3010..3030)
                     /label=pBABE 3'
                     /note="SV40 enhancer, reverse primer for pBABE vectors"
     promoter        3015..3344
                     /label=SV40 promoter
                     /note="SV40 enhancer and early promoter"
     rep_origin      3195..3330
                     /label=SV40 ori
                     /note="SV40 origin of replication"
     primer_bind     3257..3276
                     /label=SV40pro-F
                     /note="SV40 promoter/origin, forward primer"
     CDS             3411..4205
                     /codon_start=1
                     /gene="aph(3')-II (or nptII)"
                     /product="aminoglycoside phosphotransferase from Tn5"
                     /label=NeoR/KanR
                     /note="confers resistance to neomycin, kanamycin, and G418
                     (Geneticin(R))"
                     /translation="MIEQDGLHAGSPAAWVERLFGYDWAQQTIGCSDAAVFRLSAQGRP
                     VLFVKTDLSGALNELQDEAARLSWLATTGVPCAAVLDVVTEAGRDWLLLGEVPGQDLLS
                     SHLAPAEKVSIMADAMRRLHTLDPATCPFDHQAKHRIERARTRMEAGLVDQDDLDEEHQ
                     GLAPAELFARLKARMPDGEDLVVTHGDACLPNIMVENGRFSGFIDCGRLGVADRYQDIA
                     LATRDIAEELGGEWADRFLVLYGIAAPDSQRIAFYRLLDEFF"
     primer_bind     complement(3465..3484)
                     /label=Neo-R
                     /note="Neomycin resistance gene, reverse primer"
     primer_bind     4075..4094
                     /label=Neo-F
                     /note="Neomycin resistance gene, forward primer"
     polyA_signal    4381..4502
                     /label=SV40 poly(A) signal
                     /note="SV40 polyadenylation signal"
     primer_bind     complement(4418..4437)
                     /label=SV40pA-R
                     /note="SV40 polyA, reverse primer"
     primer_bind     4472..4491
                     /label=EBV-rev
                     /note="SV40 polyA terminator, reverse primer"
     primer_bind     complement(4551..4567)
                     /label=M13 rev
                     /note="common sequencing primer, one of multiple similar
                     variants"
     primer_bind     complement(4551..4567)
                     /label=M13 Reverse
                     /note="In lacZ gene. Also called M13-rev"
     primer_bind     complement(4564..4586)
                     /label=M13/pUC Reverse
                     /note="In lacZ gene"
     protein_bind    4575..4591
                     /label=lac operator
                     /bound_moiety="lac repressor encoded by lacI"
                     /note="The lac repressor binds to the lac operator to
                     inhibit transcription in E. coli. This inhibition can be
                     relieved by adding lactose or
                     isopropyl-beta-D-thiogalactopyranoside (IPTG)."
     promoter        complement(4599..4629)
                     /label=lac promoter
                     /note="promoter for the E. coli lac operon"
     protein_bind    4644..4665
                     /label=CAP binding site
                     /bound_moiety="E. coli catabolite activator protein"
                     /note="CAP binding activates transcription in the presence
                     of cAMP."
     primer_bind     complement(4782..4799)
                     /label=L4440
                     /note="L4440 vector, forward primer"
     rep_origin      complement(4953..5541)
                     /direction=LEFT
                     /label=ori
                     /note="high-copy-number ColE1/pMB1/pBR322/pUC origin of
                     replication"
     primer_bind     complement(5033..5052)
                     /label=pBR322ori-F
                     /note="pBR322 origin, forward primer"
     CDS             complement(5712..6572)
                     /codon_start=1
                     /gene="bla"
                     /product="beta-lactamase"
                     /label=AmpR
                     /note="confers resistance to ampicillin, carbenicillin, and
                     related antibiotics"
                     /translation="MSIQHFRVALIPFFAAFCLPVFAHPETLVKVKDAEDQLGARVGYI
                     ELDLNSGKILESFRPEERFPMMSTFKVLLCGAVLSRIDAGQEQLGRRIHYSQNDLVEYS
                     PVTEKHLTDGMTVRELCSAAITMSDNTAANLLLTTIGGPKELTAFLHNMGDHVTRLDRW
                     EPELNEAIPNDERDTTMPVAMATTLRKLLTGELLTLASRQQLIDWMEADKVAGPLLRSA
                     LPAGWFIADKSGAGERGSRGIIAALGPDGKPSRIVVIYTTGSQATMDERNRQIAEIGAS
                     LIKHW"
     primer_bind     6335..6354
                     /label=Amp-R
                     /note="Ampicillin resistance gene, reverse primer"
     promoter        complement(6573..6677)
                     /gene="bla"
                     /label=AmpR promoter
ORIGIN
        1 gacggatcgg gagatctccc gatcccctat ggtcgactct cagtacaatc tgctctgatg
       61 ccgcatagtt aagccagtat ctgctccctg cttgtgtgtt ggaggtcgct gagtagtgcg
      121 cgagcaaaat ttaagctaca acaaggcaag gcttgaccga caattgcatg aagaatctgc
      181 ttagggttag gcgttttgcg ctgcttcgcg atgtacgggc cagatatacg cgttgacatt
      241 gattattgac tagttattaa tagtaatcaa ttacggggtc attagttcat agcccatata
      301 tggagttccg cgttacataa cttacggtaa atggcccgcc tggctgaccg cccaacgacc
      361 cccgcccatt gacgtcaata atgacgtatg ttcccatagt aacgccaata gggactttcc
      421 attgacgtca atgggtggac tatttacggt aaactgccca cttggcagta catcaagtgt
      481 atcatatgcc aagtacgccc cctattgacg tcaatgacgg taaatggccc gcctggcatt
      541 atgcccagta catgacctta tgggactttc ctacttggca gtacatctac gtattagtca
      601 tcgctattac catggtgatg cggttttggc agtacatcaa tgggcgtgga tagcggtttg
      661 actcacgggg atttccaagt ctccacccca ttgacgtcaa tgggagtttg ttttggcacc
      721 aaaatcaacg ggactttcca aaatgtcgta acaactccgc cccattgacg caaatgggcg
      781 gtaggcgtgt acggtgggag gtctatataa gcagagctct ctggctaact agagaaccca
      841 ctgcttactg gcttatcgaa attaatacga ctcactatag ggagacccaa gctggctagt
      901 taagctatca acaagtttgt acaaaaaagc aggctccgcg gccgccccct tcaccatgct
      961 ggaggagccc cggccgcggc ctccgccctc gggcctcgcg ggtctcctgt tcctggcgtt
     1021 gtgcagtcgg gctctaagca atgagattct gggcctgaag ttgcctggcg agccgccgct
     1081 gacggccaac accgtgtgct tgacgctgtc cggcctgagc aagcggcagc taggcctgtg
     1141 cctgcgcaac cccgacgtga cggcgtccgc gcttcagggt ctgcacatcg cggtccacga
     1201 gtgtcagcac cagctgcgcg accagcgctg gaactgctcc gcgcttgagg gcggcggccg
     1261 cctgccgcac cacagcgcca tcctcaagcg cggtttccga gaaagtgctt tttccttctc
     1321 catgctggct gctggggtca tgcacgcagt agccacggcc tgcagcctgg gcaagctggt
     1381 gagctgtggc tgtggctgga agggcagtgg tgagcaggat cggctgaggg ccaaactgct
     1441 gcagctgcag gcactgtccc gaggcaagag tttcccccac tctctgccca gccctggccc
     1501 tggctcaagc cccagccctg gcccccagga cacatgggaa tggggtggct gtaaccatga
     1561 catggacttt ggagagaagt tctctcggga tttcttggat tccagggaag ctccccggga
     1621 catccaggca cgaatgcgaa tccacaacaa cagggtgggg cgccaggtgg taactgaaaa
     1681 cctgaagcgg aaatgcaagt gtcatggcac atcaggcagc tgccagttca agacatgctg
     1741 gagggcggcc ccagagttcc gggcagtggg ggcggcgttg agggagcggc tgggccgggc
     1801 catcttcatt gatacccaca accgcaattc tggagccttc cagccccgtc tgcgtccccg
     1861 tcgcctctca ggagagctgg tctactttga gaagtctcct gacttctgtg agcgagaccc
     1921 cactatgggc tccccaggga caaggggccg ggcctgcaac aagaccagcc gcctgttgga
     1981 tggctgtggc agcctgtgct gtggccgtgg gcacaacgtg ctccggcaga cacgagttga
     2041 gcgctgccat tgccgcttcc actggtgctg ctatgtgctg tgtgatgagt gcaaggttac
     2101 agagtgggtg aatgtgtgta agtgcattct gaagggtggg cgcgccgacc cagctttctt
     2161 gtacaaagtg gttgatctag agggcccgcg gttcgaaggt aagcctatcc ctaaccctct
     2221 cctcggtctc gattctacgc gtaccggtta gtaatgagtt taaacggggg aggctaactg
     2281 aaacacggaa ggagacaata ccggaaggaa cccgcgctat gacggcaata aaaagacaga
     2341 ataaaacgca cgggtgttgg gtcgtttgtt cataaacgcg gggttcggtc ccagggctgg
     2401 cactctgtcg ataccccacc gagaccccat tggggccaat acgcccgcgt ttcttccttt
     2461 tccccacccc accccccaag ttcgggtgaa ggcccagggc tcgcagccaa cgtcggggcg
     2521 gcaggccctg ccatagcaga tctgcgcagc tggggctcta gggggtatcc ccnnnnnnnn
     2581 nnnnnnnnnn nnnnnnnnnn nnnnnnnnnn nnnnnnnnnn nnnnnnnnnn nnnnnnnnnn
     2641 nnnnnnnnnn nnnnnnnnnn nnnnnnnnnn nnnnnnnnnn nnnnnnnnnn nnnnnncgcc
     2701 ggctttcccc gtcaagctct aaatcggggc annnnnnnnn nnnnnnnnnn nnnnnnnnnn
     2761 nnnnnnnnnn nnnnnnnnnn nnnnnnnnan nnnnnnnnnn nnnnnnnnnn nnnnnnnnnn
     2821 nnnnnnnnnn nnnnnnnncc tttgacgttg gagtccacgt tctttaatag tggactcttg
     2881 ttccaaactg gaacaacact caaccctatc tcggtctatt cttttgattt ataagggatt
     2941 ttggggattt cggcctattg gttaaaaaat gagctgattt aacaaaaatt taacgcgaat
     3001 taattctgtg gaatgtgtgt cagttagggt gtggaaagtc cccaggctcc ccagcaggca
     3061 gaagtatgca aagcatgcat ctcaattagt cagcaaccag gtgtggaaag tccccaggct
     3121 ccccagcagg cagaagtatg caaagcatgc atctcaatta gtcagcaacc atagtcccgc
     3181 ccctaactcc gcccatcccg cccctaactc cgcccagttc cgcccattct ccgccccatg
     3241 gctgactaat tttttttatt tatgcagagg ccgaggccgc ctctgcctct gagctattcc
     3301 agaagtagtg aggaggcttt tttggaggcc taggcttttg caaaaagctc ccgggagctt
     3361 gtatatccat tttcggatct gatcaagaga caggatgagg atcgtttcgc atgattgaac
     3421 aagatggatt gcacgcaggt tctccggccg cttgggtgga gaggctattc ggctatgact
     3481 gggcacaaca gacaatcggc tgctctgatg ccgccgtgtt ccggctgtca gcgcaggggc
     3541 gcccggttct ttttgtcaag accgacctgt ccggtgccct gaatgaactg caggacgagg
     3601 cagcgcggct atcgtggctg gccacgacgg gcgttccttg cgcagctgtg ctcgacgttg
     3661 tcactgaagc gggaagggac tggctgctat tgggcgaagt gccggggcag gatctcctgt
     3721 catctcacct tgctcctgcc gagaaagtat ccatcatggc tgatgcaatg cggcggctgc
     3781 atacgcttga tccggctacc tgcccattcg accaccaagc gaaacatcgc atcgagcgag
     3841 cacgtactcg gatggaagcc ggtcttgtcg atcaggatga tctggacgaa gagcatcagg
     3901 ggctcgcgcc agccgaactg ttcgccaggc tcaaggcgcg catgcccgac ggcgaggatc
     3961 tcgtcgtgac ccatggcgat gcctgcttgc cgaatatcat ggtggaaaat ggccgctttt
     4021 ctggattcat cgactgtggc cggctgggtg tggcggaccg ctatcaggac atagcgttgg
     4081 ctacccgtga tattgctgaa gagcttggcg gcgaatgggc tgaccgcttc ctcgtgcttt
     4141 acggtatcgc cgctcccgat tcgcagcgca tcgccttcta tcgccttctt gacgagttct
     4201 tctgagcggg actctggggt tcgcgaaatg accgaccaag cgacgcccaa cctgccatca
     4261 cgagatttcg attccaccgc cgccttctat gaaaggttgg gcttcggaat cgttttccgg
     4321 gacgccggct ggatgatcct ccagcgcggg gatctcatgc tggagttctt cgcccacccc
     4381 aacttgttta ttgcagctta taatggttac aaataaagca atagcatcac aaatttcaca
     4441 aataaagcat ttttttcact gcattctagt tgtggtttgt ccaaactcat caatgtatct
     4501 tatcatgtct gtataccgtc gacctctagc tagagcttgg cgtaatcatg gtcatagctg
     4561 tttcctgtgt gaaattgtta tccgctcaca attccacaca acatacgagc cggaagcata
     4621 aagtgtaaag cctggggtgc ctaatgagtg agctaactca cattaattgc gttgcgctca
     4681 ctgcccgctt tccagtcggg aaacctgtcg tgccagctgc attaatgaat cggccaacgc
     4741 gcggggagag gcggtttgcg tattgggcgc tcttccgctt cctcgctcac tgactcgctg
     4801 cgctcggtcg ttcggctgcg gcgagcggta tcagctcact caaaggcggt aatacggtta
     4861 tccacagaat caggggataa cgcaggaaag aacatgtgag caaaaggcca gcaaaaggcc
     4921 aggaaccgta aaaaggccgc gttgctggcg tttttccata ggctccgccc ccctgacgag
     4981 catcacaaaa atcgacgctc aagtcagagg tggcgaaacc cgacaggact ataaagatac
     5041 caggcgtttc cccctggaag ctccctcgtg cgctctcctg ttccgaccct gccgcttacc
     5101 ggatacctgt ccgcctttct cccttcggga agcgtggcgc tttctcaatg ctcacgctgt
     5161 aggtatctca gttcggtgta ggtcgttcgc tccaagctgg gctgtgtgca cgaacccccc
     5221 gttcagcccg accgctgcgc cttatccggt aactatcgtc ttgagtccaa cccggtaaga
     5281 cacgacttat cgccactggc agcagccact ggtaacagga ttagcagagc gaggtatgta
     5341 ggcggtgcta cagagttctt gaagtggtgg cctaactacg gctacactag aaggacagta
     5401 tttggtatct gcgctctgct gaagccagtt accttcggaa aaagagttgg tagctcttga
     5461 tccggcaaac aaaccaccgc tggtagcggt ggtttttttg tttgcaagca gcagattacg
     5521 cgcagaaaaa aaggatctca agaagatcct ttgatctttt ctacggggtc tgacgctcag
     5581 tggaacgaaa actcacgtta agggattttg gtcatgagat tatcaaaaag gatcttcacc
     5641 tagatccttt taaattaaaa atgaagtttt aaatcaatct aaagtatata tgagtaaact
     5701 tggtctgaca gttaccaatg cttaatcagt gaggcaccta tctcagcgat ctgtctattt
     5761 cgttcatcca tagttgcctg actccccgtc gtgtagataa ctacgatacg ggagggctta
     5821 ccatctggcc ccagtgctgc aatgataccg cgagacccac gctcaccggc tccagattta
     5881 tcagcaataa accagccagc cggaagggcc gagcgcagaa gtggtcctgc aactttatcc
     5941 gcctccatcc agtctattaa ttgttgccgg gaagctagag taagtagttc gccagttaat
     6001 agtttgcgca acgttgttgc cattgctaca ggcatcgtgg tgtcacgctc gtcgtttggt
     6061 atggcttcat tcagctccgg ttcccaacga tcaaggcgag ttacatgatc ccccatgttg
     6121 tgcaaaaaag cggttagctc cttcggtcct ccgatcgttg tcagaagtaa gttggccgca
     6181 gtgttatcac tcatggttat ggcagcactg cataattctc ttactgtcat gccatccgta
     6241 agatgctttt ctgtgactgg tgagtactca accaagtcat tctgagaata gtgtatgcgg
     6301 cgaccgagtt gctcttgccc ggcgtcaata cgggataata ccgcgccaca tagcagaact
     6361 ttaaaagtgc tcatcattgg aaaacgttct tcggggcgaa aactctcaag gatcttaccg
     6421 ctgttgagat ccagttcgat gtaacccact cgtgcaccca actgatcttc agcatctttt
     6481 actttcacca gcgtttctgg gtgagcaaaa acaggaaggc aaaatgccgc aaaaaaggga
     6541 ataagggcga cacggaaatg ttgaatactc atactcttcc tttttcaata ttattgaagc
     6601 atttatcagg gttattgtct catgagcgga tacatatttg aatgtattta gaaaaataaa
     6661 caaatagggg ttccgcgcac atttccccga aaagtgccac ctgacgtc
//
